>Addgene plasmid #15096 | IRAK1mut-UTR | addgene partial sequence | sequence record 21573 | Luc-F 5'-CAGTCAAGTAACAACCGCGA-3'
TTTGTGGACGAAGTACCGAAAGGTCTTACCGGAAAACTCGACGCAAGAAAAATCAGAGAGATCCTCATAA
AGGCCAAGAAGGGCGGAAAGTCCAAATTGCTCGAGTGATGAAAGCTGCGCACTAGTCCTCCTTTAGCCCG
AGGGTGCCTGCCCCACTCTGTGCTTTCAGGAAATAGGAAGCCCCAGCAGGAATTTTCCATCCCAGGTACT
ATTTGAAGAACCACTGCTTAGGAACCCTCAGCTGGGCGAGGTGGCTCATGCCTATAATACCAGCACTTTT
GGAGGCCAAGATGGGAGGATCACTTGAGCCCAGGAGGTGGAGGCTACAGTGAGCTGTGATCAAGCCACTG
CACTCCAGCCTGGGAGACAGTTAGACCCTGTCTCAAAAACAAACGAACAAACAAACAAAAACCCTCAATT
CCCACGAACGCCCCAGGAGATAAGGGAGCATGGCCCAGGCCTTGAGCCAGGGCTTCTGGCAGTAGGGGAG
CCTCCCCCATTTGCTAAGCGGACTTTCCTCTTCCTTCTGTAGGCTTGGGCCTGGAACAGGACAGGCAGGG
GCCCGAAGAAAGTGATGAATTTCAGAGCTGATGTGTTCACCTGGGCAGATCCCCCAAATCCGGAAGTCAA
AGAAGACATGGTCAGAAAAAGACATGGTGCACGAGTCCTCAGCACTCTGCCGG
