[The description below was written by a language model from this plasmid's Addgene catalogue record.]
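Description:
IRAK1mut-UTR is a mammalian luciferase reporter plasmid built on the commercial pMIR-Report backbone (about 6.5 kb without insert), a vector designed for testing microRNA target sites by placing candidate sequences downstream of a luciferase coding region. It is maintained in E. coli as a high-copy plasmid under ampicillin selection, and the record lists puromycin as the selectable marker for mammalian cells. No feature table is provided, and the catalogue fields do not name the promoter driving luciferase or the origin of replication.

The insert is a roughly 500 bp fragment of the 3' untranslated region of human IRAK1, which encodes a kinase acting in innate immune signalling. It was cloned between HindIII and MluI sites, both of which remain intact, and the luciferase-directed 5' sequencing primer is consistent with its placement after the reporter gene. In this version the miR-146 target sites within the UTR carry 4-bp substitutions, which are intended to disrupt pairing with the microRNA.

The construct therefore serves as the negative-control counterpart to a wild-type IRAK1 UTR reporter. If miR-146 represses luciferase output from the intact UTR but not from this mutant, the repression can be attributed to direct recognition of those sites rather than to indirect effects. It comes from work describing NF-κB-dependent induction of miR-146 and its targeting of innate immune signalling proteins, and is typically used in transient transfection assays alongside miR-146 expression or inhibition.
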