Addgene plasmid #15096: IRAK1mut-UTR
Depositing lab: David Baltimore. Depositing organization: California Institute of Technology. Publication: NF-kappaB-dependent induction of microRNA miR-146, an inhibitor targeted to signaling proteins of innate immune responses. Taganov KD, Boldin MP, Chang KJ, Baltimore D. Proc Natl Acad Sci U S A. 2006 Aug 15. 103(33):12481-6. 10.1073/pnas.0605298103 PubMed 16885212.
Backbone
  Vector backbone: pMIR-Report
  Backbone manufacturer: Ambion
  Backbone size w/o insert (bp): 6470
  Vector type: Mammalian Expression, Luciferase
  Selectable markers: Puromycin
Growth in bacteria
  Bacterial resistance: Ampicillin, 100 μg/mL
  Growth temperature: 37°C
  Growth strain: DH5alpha
  Copy number: High Copy
Gene/Insert
  Gene/Insert name: IRAK1 3'UTR (alt name: IRAK1)
  Species: H. sapiens (human)
  Insert size (bp): 500
  Mutation: 4-bp substitutions in the miR-146 target sites
  Entrez Gene: IRAK1 (a.k.a. IRAK, pelle)
  Cloning method: Restriction Enzyme; 5′ cloning site HindIII (not destroyed); 3′ cloning site MluI (not destroyed)
  Sequencing primers: 5′ Luc-F; 3′ M13-F20
Terms and licenses: Academic/Nonprofit Terms; Industry Terms: Not Available to Industry
Depositor comments: Mutated version of luciferase reporter construct containing ~500 bp of 3' UTR of IRAK1 with 4-bp substitutions in the miR-146 target sites.
How to cite: IRAK1mut-UTR was a gift from David Baltimore (Addgene plasmid # 15096 ; http://n2t.net/addgene:15096 ; RRID:Addgene_15096)
